Addgene plasmid #146911: pAc5.1B-lambdaN-HA-DmCup-del580-600_M
Purpose: Insect Expression of DmCup-del580-600
Depositing lab: Elisa Izaurralde. Depositing organization: Max Planck Institute for Developmental Biology. Publication: CUP promotes deadenylation and inhibits decapping of mRNA targets. Igreja C, Izaurralde E. Genes Dev. 2011 Sep 15;25(18):1955-67. doi: 10.1101/gad.17136311. PubMed 21937713.
Backbone
  Vector backbone: Unknown
  Vector type: Insect Expression
Growth in bacteria
  Bacterial resistance: Ampicillin, 100 μg/mL
  Growth temperature: 37°C
  Growth strain: DH5alpha
  Copy number: Low Copy
Gene/Insert
  Gene/Insert name: DmCup-del580-600
  Species: D. melanogaster (fly)
  Entrez Gene: cup (a.k.a. Dmel_CG11181, CG11181, CUP, Cup, DmCup, Dmel\CG11181, fs(1)cup, fs(2)cup, i239)
  Cloning method: Unknown
Terms and licenses: Academic/Nonprofit Terms; Industry Terms: Not Available to Industry
Depositor comments: Sequence according to the sequence given by NCBI: AF004917.1 Plasmids from this collection were made available to the research community and donated after the lab closed. Please note that the sequence provided by the depositing laboratory may be theoretical/predicted or based on Sanger sequencing results. There may be discrepancies between sequencing results obtained by Addgene and the depositor sequence. If an Addgene verified sequence is not available, please contact before placing your order to request that our lab fully sequence the plasmid.
How to cite: pAc5.1B-lambdaN-HA-DmCup-del580-600_M was a gift from Elisa Izaurralde (Addgene plasmid # 146911 ; http://n2t.net/addgene:146911 ; RRID:Addgene_146911)
