[The description below was written by a language model from this plasmid's Addgene catalogue record and pLannotate feature annotations shown in this document.]
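Description:
pAc5.1B-lambdaN-HA-DmCup-del580-600_M is an 8.6 kb insect expression plasmid. The catalogue lists the backbone as unknown, although the name and the annotated parts point to a pAc5.1-type vector. It is maintained in E. coli through a ColE1/pUC-family origin and selected with ampicillin via the β-lactamase gene and its native promoter. The record lists it as low copy, even though the annotation software labels the origin as a high-copy type. Short fragments annotated as a tetracycline resistance gene and SV40 large T antigen appear to be non-functional backbone remnants. No selectable marker for insect cells is annotated, which suits transient transfection.

Expression is driven by the Drosophila melanogaster actin 5C promoter, a strong constitutive promoter commonly used in fly cell lines, and the transcript is terminated by an SV40 polyadenylation signal. The open reading frame begins with a short fragment of the bacteriophage lambda N protein, followed by an HA epitope and then the D. melanogaster cup coding sequence, here a variant described as lacking positions 580–600. A vector-encoded V5 tag lies downstream of the insert, but the record does not state whether it is translated in frame with Cup.

The lambda N peptide binds boxB RNA hairpins, so fusing it to Cup allows the protein to be tethered artificially to a boxB-containing reporter mRNA, while the HA tag allows detection. Cup is an eIF4E-binding adapter that represses target mRNAs, promotes their deadenylation and protects the deadenylated transcripts from further decay. This deletion mutant is therefore most likely a tool for mapping which Cup regions are needed for those activities, although the stated purpose is simply insect expression of the variant.
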