Features (pLannotate 1.2.2; 11 found; start..end, strand, type, name):
     56..2568    +  promoter       Ac5 promoter: Drosophila melanogaster actin 5C promoter
   2588..2653    +  CDS            N (fragment): REGN_LAMBD - Experimental evidence at protein level: Swiss-Prot protein existence level 1. Plays a role as a transcriptional antitermination factor that allows the virus to initiate its lytic phase. Activates expression of the delayed viral early genes by modifying host RNA polymerase (RNAP) into a form that is resistant to termination signals. This antitermination function requires the host NusA protein which serves to stabilize the interaction between antitermination protein N and host RNA polymerase. From Escherichia phage lambda (Bacteriophage lambda).
   2678..2704    +  CDS            3xHA (fragment): three tandem HA epitope tags
   2777..5881    +  CDS            cup (fragment): CUP_DROME - Also known as fs(2)cup. Experimental evidence at protein level: Swiss-Prot protein existence level 1. Adapter protein that plays a central role in localization of transcripts in the oocyte and in young embryos (PubMed:9118812). Maintains RNA targets in a repressed state by promoting their deadenylation and protects deadenylated mRNAs from further degradation (PubMed:21937713). Binds to and recruits eIF-4E to the 3'-UTR of some mRNA targets which prevents interaction between eIF4E1 and eIF4G (PubMed:14685270, PubMed:15465908, PubMed:21081899). This may contribute to translational re
   5920..5961    +  CDS            V5 tag: epitope tag from simian virus 5
   6061..6195    -  polyA_signal   SV40 poly(A) signal: SV40 polyadenylation signal
   6218..6302    -  CDS            large T antigen (fragment): large T antigen from SV40 (simian virus 40)
   6303..6773    +  CDS            TcR (fragment): tetracycline efflux protein; tet; confers resistance to tetracycline
   6817..7405    -  rep_origin     ori: high-copy-number ColE1/pMB1/pBR322/pUC origin of replication
   7576..8436    -  CDS            AmpR: β-lactamase; bla; confers resistance to ampicillin, carbenicillin, and related antibiotics
   8437..8541    -  promoter       AmpR promoter: bla
>Addgene plasmid #146911 | pAc5.1B-lambdaN-HA-DmCup-del580-600_M | depositor full sequence | sequence record 289358 | Full Sequence
CTTCAAGGAATTAATTCTATATTCTAAAAACACAAATGATACTTCTAAAAAAAATCATGAATGGCATCAA
CTCTGAATCAAATCTTTGCAGATGCACCTACTTCTCATTTCCACTGTCACATCATTTTTCCAGATCTCGC
TGCCTGTTATGTGGCCCACAAACCAAGACACGTTTTATGGCCATTAAAGCTGGCTGATCGTCGCCAAACA
CCAAATACATATCAATATGTACATTCGAGAAAGAAGCGATCAAAGAAGCGTCTTCGGGCGAGTAGGAGAA
TGCGGAGGAGAAGGAGAACGAGCTGATCTAGTATCTCTCCACAATCCAATGCCAACTGACCAACTGGCCA
TATTCGGAGCAATTTGAAGCCAATTTCCATCGCCTGGCGATCGCTCCATTCTTGGCTATATGTTTTTCAC
CGTTCCCGGGGCCATTTTCAAAGACTCGTCGGTAAGATAAGATTGTGTCACTCGCTGTCTCTCTTCATTT
GTCGAAGAATGCTGAGGAATTTCGCGATGACGTCGGCGAGTATTTTGAAGAATGAGAATAATTTGTATTT
ATACGAAAATCAGTTAGTGGAATTTTCTACAAAAACATGTTATCTATAGATAATTTTGTTGCAAAATATG
TTGACTATGACAAAGATTGTATGTATATACCTTTAATGTATTCTCATTTTCTTATGTATTTATAATGGCA
ATGATGATACTGATGATATTTTAAGATGATGCCAGACCACAGGCTGATTTCTGCGTCTTTTGCCGAACGC
AGTGCATGTGCGGTTGTTGTTTTTTGGAATAGTTTCAATTTTCGGACTGTCCGCTTTGATTTCAGTTTCT
TGGCTTATTCAAAAAGCAAAGTAAAGCCAAAAAAGCGAGATGGCAATACCAAATGCGGCAAAACGGTAGT
GGAAGGAAAGGGGTGCGGGGCAGCGGAAGGAAGGGTGGGGCGGGGCGTGGCGGGGTCTGTGGCTGGGCGC
GACGTCACCGACGTTGGAGCCACTCCTTTGACCATGTGTGCGTGTGTGTATTATTCGTGTCTCGCCACTC
GCCGGTTGTTTTTTTCTTTTTATCTCGCTCTCTCTAGCGCCATCTCGTACGCATGCTCAACGCACCGCAT
GTTGCCGTGTCCTTTATGCGTCATTTTGGCTCGAAATAGGCAATTATTTAAACAAAGATTAGTCAACGAA
AACGCTAAAATAAATAAGTCTACAATATGGTTACTTATTGCCATGTGTGTGCAGCCAACGATAGCAACAA
AAGCAACAACACAGTGGCTTTCCCTCTTTCACTTTTTGTTTGCAAGCGCGTGCGAGCAAGACGGCACGAC
CGGCAAACGCAATTACGCTGACAAAGAGCAGACGAAGTTTTGGCCGAAAAACATCAAGGCGCCTGATACG
AATGCATTTGCAATAACAATTGCGATATTTAATATTGTTTATGAAGCTGTTTGACTTCAAAACACACAAA
AAAAAAAATAAAACAAATTATTTGAAAGAGAATTAGGAATCGGACAGCTTATCGTTACGGGCTAACAGCA
CACCGAGACGAAATAGCTTACCTGACGTCACAGCCTCTGGAAGAACTGCCGCCAAGCAGAGAGAGAGAGA
AAAAGAGGGAGAGCAGCTTAGACCGCATGTGCTTGTGTGTGAGGCGTCTCTCTCTTCGTCTCCTGTTTGC
GCAAACGCATAGACTGCACTGAGAAAATCGATTACCTATTTTTTATGAATGAATATTTGCACTATTACTA
TTCAAAACTATTAAGATAGCAATCACATTCAATAGCCAAATACTATACCACCTGAGCGATGCAACGAAAT
GATCAATTTGAGCAAAAATGCTGCATATTTAGGACGGCATCATTATAGAAATGCTTCTTGCTGTGTACTT
TTCTCTCGTCTGGCAGCTGTTTCGCCGTTATTGTTAAAACCGGCTTAAGTTAGGTGTGTTTTCTACGACT
AGTGATGCCCCTACTAGAAGATGTGTGTTGCACAAATGTCCCTGAATAACCAATTTGAAGTGCAGATAGC
AGTAAACGTAAGCTAATATGAATATTATTTAACTGTAATGTTTTAATATCGCTGGACATTACTAATAAAC
CCACTATAAACACATGTACATATGTATGTTTTGGCATACAATGAGTAGTTGGGGAAAAAATGTGTAAAAG
CACCGTGACCATCACAGCATAAAGATAACCAGCTGAAGTATCGAATATGAGTAACCCCCAAATTGAATCA
CATGCCGCAACTGATAGGACCCATGGAAGTACACTCTTCATGGCGATATACAAGACACACACAAGCACGA
ACACCCAGTTGCGGAGGAAATTCTCCGTAAATGAAAACCCAATCGGCGAACAATTCATACCCATATATGG
TAAAAGTTTTGAACGCGACTTGAGAGCGGAGAGCATTGCGGCTGATAAGGTTTTAGCGCTAAGCGGGCTT
TATAAAACGGGCTGCGGGACCAGTTTTCATATCACTACCGTTTGAGTTCTTGTGCTGTGTGGATACTCCT
CCCGACACAAAGCCGCTCCATCAGCCAGCAGTCGTCTAATCCAGAGACCCCGGATCGGGGTACCAACATG
GACGCACAAACACGACGACGTGAGCGTCGCGCTGAGAAACAAGCTCAATGGAAAGCTGCAAACGGTGGAT
CTCCTCCACATATGGCTTACCCATACGATGTTCCAGATTACGCTCCTCCAAGCTTGAATTCTGCAGATAT
CATGGACCCTATGAAAGAGGAGGCGATCGAATTGAATGGCCATGCTATGCAAATGGCCGAAGCTGAGCAA
GAAAATGGCGCTGGCGCCCTGAAAATTGCCACCAATGCGGGTGCAACCGATCGTCCAGCGCATCAGCAGC
TTCCGCTGCCAGTCGAAGATCAGCAGGATGAGGTGCTGACCCCCGCTGAGAAGGGCAAGTTCGAGTACCC
GCCCCCTCCACCGCCACCAACTCCAGTCCAGGCTCCGCTAGCCACCAAGGCCACCGCTCTGAATGCCAGT
CAAGAGCATGACGACGACGAGGCCAACTCCGAGAAGTGGGAGGATCCGTGCGCTCCGCCCCCGCCTCCTC
CGCTGCCGACTAGCGCTTTCCTGGCCACCGGACTGGGCTACCTCAAGCTGCCCGCCTTCAAGCTGAAGGA
CGCACTGGAGAAGGCCATCACCAAGTTGGAGGCCAACAAGCGGACGCTAAAGGCCAGCCCTGAGTCTTCT
CGTTCCATCAAAAACAAGAATGTGGTGGCCCTGGAGATGTTACCCAGGCGCTCAAACCCAGAAACGATCG
GCGATGGATCCATGTTGGCATCCACATCCACGGCTGTTATGCTGCAGACCAAAAAGCCCGCCGTTATTGT
GGAGATGGAGAGGCGTTGTAAGATCATCAATTTACTGGCCAAACAGAATCAAATCCTCGAATCCATTTCG
GGGGAGGCCATTCCGATGCATGGACCCTCGAAGCATCTGCACGAGGACGAGGGTCTGACCCTGCAAGTTC
TCTCGGCCCGAGCATCCACACCGTACACACAGCCCTCCAGCATGTTGTCCTGCACGGCCGTTAGTTGTGA
CCTGGAGCACGATTCGCCGCGGAAGCAAGTGGCCAGCAAGGAGGCCGTGCCGGAGCAGCAGTCTAGTCAG
GTGCAGCAAAAGCGTCCACCCAGCACAGGCATTCACAAGCCAGGAAGTCTGCGAGCACCCAAGGCTGTTC
GTCCTACTACTGCTCCGGTGGTCAGCAGCAAGCCGGTCAAGAGCTATACCCGCTCCCGCCTGATGGACAT
TCGCAACGGGATGTTCAATGCCCTGATGCACAGGTCCAAGGAGAGCTTTGTGATGCCTCGCATCGCCACC
TGCGACGACATTGAGTTGGAGGGAAGGCTTCGCCGCATGAATATTTGGCGCACCTCGGACGGCACAAGAT
TCCGGACCCGCTCCACCACAGCTAACTTAAACATGAACAACAACAACAACAATGAGTGCATGCCTGCCTT
CTTCAAAAACAAAAATAAGCCGAACCTAATCAGTGACGAGTCCATCATCCAGAGCCAACCGCCCCAGCCG
CAAACGGAGTTCCAAGATCCGGCCATTGTTAACCAAAGACGCATTGGCAGCGGTCGCTTAAACCATTCCA
AGTGGGGTTACAACGACGAAGACTACCACTCGTACCACAATGGCAAGTCGCAGCATATGGAGGAGGTCAA
CTCGAAGAACAGCAAAAACATGACGGTGCTGCAGTTCTTCGACAACGGCGAGATCAGCAGTCAGCCTCAA
AGACGGCCGAACACTCCTGTGATGGGGATGTCTATCAATCGATCCGAGAACGACACCCTGCACTCGAACG
AGTCCAGTGAAGATTTGAGTCGCGCCAACGAGAACTATGTAAAGCGCGTAATGTCTGGATTCCTGGTTGT
ATCGAAGCCCAGCAAATACATGCCCAAACACGACACTAACAATAATCATAACGTGGAGAACATGAATAAT
GTTATGGCTACCGAGCATCAGCAACAAAAGGAAGAGAAACGCCCAGGCAGTGGCCGTTCGTTTCAGTTTG
ATAAGTTCAATCAAAGCCAACAGAATTACGAGAGTAGCAGTTATGTTAATCACCAACAGCCGCCGCAAAC
GCAGCCTCAGCAAATGCAGCAGCAATCGAACACAAACACGAACAACTCTAAATTCATGTCATTCTTTGCC
AATGAGGGGAACTCCTCGTCTTCTTCGCTGAACGAGTTTTTCAAGCAGGCCATTAACCAGGGTCATGGCA
ACAATCCGGAGCAGCCCAAATCGTTGGGCCACATCGGACAGATGCCTTCGGTGGATCAGCTGGAGGCCAA
ATGGCGTCGAAACTCACTGAACAATGTTGGCGAGACTGCCAACAAGCAGACTGATAACTTCCAGAAGCTA
ATTGGGTCTCTTTCTTCGGCTAAGCCACAGTCACAGGCGGTTGGCTATGATGCCATCTCCAACTTTATAA
TGCAGCAACAGCAGTACCAGCAGCAGCAACAGAAGCAGCACCTCATCATACAGCAGCAGCAGCAACAGAC
CGCCTTTTTGGCGAGCCTGCAGCTGAAGGCGATCCTCGGCCGGGCCGACACCCAATTGCTACTGCTCCGT
CTGACTAAAGGGGAAATATCCAAGCACGGATTGCTGGTGCAGTTGGCCAACCCACGCTTGACGGACATGG
ATCGCGAGGCCATCACTGCTGTATTGCAGTTCACCAACACCCAGCAGCAGCAGCAGCAGCACAAGCAGCA
GCTGGACATGCTCTCAAGCACGGTCATCGCCAGCCAGTTGCAGAATCTCCACAACTTGGCCATTGTCCAG
CAGACTCTTGCAGCCAGGCAGCAGCCGCAGCATAATCCACAGACGCAGGCGCCGCACCAACTGTCGCAGG
AGGACTTGCAAGCGCATGCCAATGTGATAATGCGAAACGCCGTAATGAAGCGAAAAATTGAGGAGCAGAC
CTCGAAGCTTATCAATGGCGGTGCCAAGCATCAGGCACAGCAGCAATATCTAAACCGTGGCCAGCAACGC
CAGGCTCGACCAGATGCCAACTCGAATGCCTTGCTCCATGCCTTGATCTCTGGCGGTGGCAATAACCACG
CCTCTGGTTATCCTATGAAAGGACAGCCGCAGCAGCATCATTCCAATTTGAGATTCGGTGATAACCAAAA
CTTCCAATCTTTTGAGTCCAACCAGCCGCACTTCGCCACGCAGTACAAGCAGCAATACCAACAGTCTCAG
CAGCAACATCCCCATCAGCAGCCCCAACAGCTGAATTCGCTTCATCAGAACAACGCTGGAGCTGTCAATA
GCTTCAATAAGGCCCAAATGCAAGCTCAATCAGCTATTTCCATGCTGCCCAACAGCGGGGATGAGTTTCA
TTAAGCGGCCGCTCGAGTCTAGAGGGCCCGCGGTTCGAAGGTAAGCCTATCCCTAACCCTCTCCTCGGTC
TCGATTCTACGCGTACCGGTCATCATCACCATCACCATTGAGTTTAAACCCGCTGATCAGCCTCGACTGT
GCCTTCTAAGGCCTGAGCTCGCTGATCAGCCTCGATCGAGGATCCAGACATGATAAGATACATTGATGAG
TTTGGACAAACCACAACTAGAATGCAGTGAAAAAAATGCTTTATTTGTGAAATTTGTGATGCTATTGCTT
TATTTGTAACCATTATAAGCTGCAATAAACAAGTTAACAACAACAATTGCATTCATTTTATGTTTCAGGT
TCAGGGGGAGGTGTGGGAGGTTTTTTAAAGCAAGTAAAACCTCTACAAATGTGGTATGGCTGATTATGAT
CAGTCGACCGATGCCCTTGAGAGCCTTCAACCCAGTCAGCTCCTTCCGGTGGGCGCGGGGCATGACTATC
GTCGCCGCACTTATGACTGTCTTCTTTATCATGCAACTCGTAGGACAGGTGCCGGCAGCGCTCTGGGTCA
TTTTCGGCGAGGACCGCTTTCGCTGGAGCGCGACGATGATCGGCCTGTCGCTTGCGGTATTCGGAATCTT
GCACGCCCTCGCTCAAGCCTTCGTCACTGGTCCCGCCACCAAACGTTTCGGCGAGAAGCAGGCCATTATC
GCCGGCATGGCGGCCGACGCGCTGGGCTACGTCTTGCTGGCGTTCGCGACGCGAGGCTGGATGGCCTTCC
CCATTATGATTCTTCTCGCTTCCGGCGGCATCGGGATGCCCGCGTTGCAGGCCATGCTGTCCAGGCAGGT
AGATGACGACCATCAGGGACAGCTTCAAGGATCGCTCGCGGCTCTTACCAGCCAGCAAAAGGCCAGGAAC
CGTAAAAAGGCCGCGTTGCTGGCGTTTTTCCATAGGCTCCGCCCCCCTGACGAGCATCACAAAAATCGAC
GCTCAAGTCAGAGGTGGCGAAACCCGACAGGACTATAAAGATACCAGGCGTTTCCCCCTGGAAGCTCCCT
CGTGCGCTCTCCTGTTCCGACCCTGCCGCTTACCGGATACCTGTCCGCCTTTCTCCCTTCGGGAAGCGTG
GCGCTTTCTCAATGCTCACGCTGTAGGTATCTCAGTTCGGTGTAGGTCGTTCGCTCCAAGCTGGGCTGTG
TGCACGAACCCCCCGTTCAGCCCGACCGCTGCGCCTTATCCGGTAACTATCGTCTTGAGTCCAACCCGGT
AAGACACGACTTATCGCCACTGGCAGCAGCCACTGGTAACAGGATTAGCAGAGCGAGGTATGTAGGCGGT
GCTACAGAGTTCTTGAAGTGGTGGCCTAACTACGGCTACACTAGAAGGACAGTATTTGGTATCTGCGCTC
TGCTGAAGCCAGTTACCTTCGGAAAAAGAGTTGGTAGCTCTTGATCCGGCAAACAAACCACCGCTGGTAG
CGGTGGTTTTTTTGTTTGCAAGCAGCAGATTACGCGCAGAAAAAAAGGATCTCAAGAAGATCCTTTGATC
TTTTCTACGGGGTCTGACGCTCAGTGGAACGAAAACTCACGTTAAGGGATTTTGGTCATGAGATTATCAA
AAAGGATCTTCACCTAGATCCTTTTAAATTAAAAATGAAGTTTTAAATCAATCTAAAGTATATATGAGTA
AACTTGGTCTGACAGTTACCAATGCTTAATCAGTGAGGCACCTATCTCAGCGATCTGTCTATTTCGTTCA
TCCATAGTTGCCTGACTCCCCGTCGTGTAGATAACTACGATACGGGAGGGCTTACCATCTGGCCCCAGTG
CTGCAATGATACCGCGAGACCCACGCTCACCGGCTCCAGATTTATCAGCAATAAACCAGCCAGCCGGAAG
GGCCGAGCGCAGAAGTGGTCCTGCAACTTTATCCGCCTCCATCCAGTCTATTAATTGTTGCCGGGAAGCT
AGAGTAAGTAGTTCGCCAGTTAATAGTTTGCGCAACGTTGTTGCCATTGCTGCAGGCATCGTGGTGTCAC
GCTCGTCGTTTGGTATGGCTTCATTCAGCTCCGGTTCCCAACGATCAAGGCGAGTTACATGATCCCCCAT
GTTGTGCAAAAAAGCGGTTAGCTCCTTCGGTCCTCCGATCGTTGTCAGAAGTAAGTTGGCCGCAGTGTTA
TCACTCATGGTTATGGCAGCACTGCATAATTCTCTTACTGTCATGCCATCCGTAAGATGCTTTTCTGTGA
CTGGTGAGTACTCAACCAAGTCATTCTGAGAATAGTGTATGCGGCGACCGAGTTGCTCTTGCCCGGCGTC
AACACGGGATAATACCGCGCCACATAGCAGAACTTTAAAAGTGCTCATCATTGGAAAACGTTCTTCGGGG
CGAAAACTCTCAAGGATCTTACCGCTGTTGAGATCCAGTTCGATGTAACCCACTCGTGCACCCAACTGAT
CTTCAGCATCTTTTACTTTCACCAGCGTTTCTGGGTGAGCAAAAACAGGAAGGCAAAATGCCGCAAAAAA
GGGAATAAGGGCGACACGGAAATGTTGAATACTCATACTCTTCCTTTTTCAATATTATTGAAGCATTTAT
CAGGGTTATTGTCTCATGAGCGGATACATATTTGAATGTATTTAGAAAAATAAACAAATAGGGGTTCCGC
GCACATTTCCCCGAAAAGTGCCACCTGACGTCTAAGAAACCATTATTATCATGACATTAACCTATAAAAA
TAGGCGTATCACGAGGCCCTTTCGT
